Addgene plasmid #75398: pCRISPRainbow-DONOR1
Purpose: CRISPRainbow-DONOR1
Depositing lab: Thoru Pederson. Depositing organization: University of Massachusetts, Worcester. Publication: Multiplexed labeling of genomic loci with dCas9 and engineered sgRNAs using CRISPRainbow. Ma H, Tu LC, Naseri A, Huisman M, Zhang S, Grunwald D, Pederson T. Nat Biotechnol. 2016 Apr 18. doi: 10.1038/nbt.3526. PubMed 27088723.
Backbone
  Vector backbone: pUC19
  Backbone size w/o insert (bp): 2000
  Total vector size (bp): 3524
  Vector type: CRISPR
Growth in bacteria
  Bacterial resistance: Chloramphenicol and Ampicillin, 25 & 100 μg/mL
  Growth temperature: 37°C
  Growth strain: ccdB Survival
  Copy number: High Copy
Gene/Insert
  Gene/Insert name: Cm(R)-CcdB
  Promoter: Bacteria
  Tag / fusion protein: no
  Cloning method: Restriction Enzyme; 5′ cloning site Mlu I (not destroyed); 3′ cloning site Pci I (not destroyed)
  Sequencing primers: 5′ GCTACAACAAGGCAAGGCTTGACCGA; 3′ AACGCCAGCAACGCGGCCTT
Terms and licenses: Academic/Nonprofit Terms; Industry Terms: Not Available to Industry
Depositor comments: Want all of the CRISPRainbow constructs? Request the set here: https://www.addgene.org/kits/pederson-crisprainbow/
How to cite: pCRISPRainbow-DONOR1 was a gift from Thoru Pederson (Addgene plasmid # 75398 ; http://n2t.net/addgene:75398 ; RRID:Addgene_75398)
