[The description below was written by a language model from this plasmid's Addgene catalogue record, the feature table of its GenBank file and pLannotate feature annotations shown in this document.]
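Description:
pCRISPRainbow-DONOR1 is a small (about 3.5 kb), high-copy bacterial cloning plasmid built on a pUC19 backbone and catalogued as a CRISPR vector. It belongs to the CRISPRainbow set of constructs, a system that labels multiple genomic loci using dCas9 and engineered sgRNAs. The plasmid replicates from the ColE1/pUC-type origin and carries the β-lactamase gene (AmpR) with its native bla promoter. A short fragment of the pBR322 bom region remains from the backbone. No mammalian promoter, sgRNA scaffold, Cas9 sequence or fluorescent reporter appears in the feature table, so the plasmid seems to function only within E. coli as a cloning intermediate.

The insert is a Cm(R)-ccdB selection cassette placed between MluI and PciI sites, both of which are retained. It contains a lac UV5 promoter and a cat promoter fragment upstream of the chloramphenicol acetyltransferase gene, followed by a partial ccdA fragment and the complete ccdB coding sequence. CcdB is a gyrase-poisoning toxin that kills ordinary E. coli strains, so the plasmid must be propagated in a ccdB-tolerant strain under combined chloramphenicol and ampicillin selection. Cassettes of this type are generally used for positive and negative selection: chloramphenicol resistance maintains or tracks the cassette, and replacing ccdB with a desired fragment allows recombinant clones to survive in standard strains. The name suggests that the plasmid supplies this cassette for building other vectors in the set, but the record gives its purpose only as "CRISPRainbow-DONOR1" and does not describe the workflow. The accompanying GenBank record covers only a 476 bp portion of the plasmid and annotates just one pBR322-origin primer site, so it adds nothing about the payload.
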