Features (pLannotate 1.2.2; 9 found; start..end, strand, type, name):
    185..215     +  promoter       lac UV5 promoter: E. coli lac promoter with an "up" mutation
    239..268     +  promoter       cat promoter (fragment): promoter of the E. coli cat gene encoding chloramphenicol acetyltransferase
    269..928     +  CDS            CmR: chloramphenicol acetyltransferase; cat; confers resistance to chloramphenicol
   1107..1265    +  CDS            ccdA (fragment): CCDA_ECO57 - Also known as H, letA. Experimental evidence at protein level: Swiss-Prot protein existence level 1. Antitoxin component of a type II toxin-antitoxin (TA) system which inhibits the post-segregational killing (PSK) of plasmid-free cells, also referred to as a plasmid addiction system. Binds to and blocks the activity of CcdB; will also remove bound CcdB protein from the CcdB-GyrA complex by forming a CcdA-CcdB complex, a process termed rejuvenation. Functions as a transcriptional corepressor for the ccdAB operon, repression also requires CcdB (By similarity). From Escherichia coli
   1270..1572    +  CDS            ccdB: CCDB_ECOLI - Also known as G, letB, letD. Experimental evidence at protein level: Swiss-Prot protein existence level 1. Toxic component of a type II toxin-antitoxin (TA) system, functioning in plasmid maintainence. Responsible for the post- segregational killing (PSK) of plasmid-free cells, also referred to as a plasmid addiction system. Half-life of over 2 hours. Cell killing by CcdB is accompanied by filamentation, defects in chromosome and plasmid segregation, defects in cell division, formation of anucleate cells, decreased DNA synthesis and plasmid loss. Interferes with the activity of DN
   1688..2276    -  rep_origin     ori: high-copy-number ColE1/pMB1/pBR322/pUC origin of replication
   2447..3307    -  CDS            AmpR: β-lactamase; bla; confers resistance to ampicillin, carbenicillin, and related antibiotics
   3308..3412    -  promoter       AmpR promoter: bla
   3471..3523    -  misc_feature   bom (fragment): basis of mobility region from pBR322
>Addgene plasmid #75398 | pCRISPRainbow-DONOR1 | addgene full sequence | sequence record 181726 | Addgene NGS Result
TCCCTGCTTGTGTGTTGGAGGTCGCTGAGTAGTGCGCGAGCAAAATTTAAGCTACAACAAGGCAAGGCTT
GACCGACAATTCCATGAAGAATCTGCTTAGGGTTAGGCGTTTTGCGCTGCTTCGCGATGTACGGGCCAGA
TATACGCGTTGACAGAGACCGCGGCCGCATTAGGCACCCCAGGCTTTACACTTTATGCTTCCGGCTCGTA
TAATGTGTGGATTTTGAGTTAGGATCCGTCGAGATTTTCAGGAGCTAAGGAAGCTAAAATGGAGAAAAAA
ATCACTGGATATACCACCGTTGATATATCCCAATGGCATCGTAAAGAACATTTTGAGGCATTTCAGTCAG
TTGCTCAATGTACCTATAACCAGACCGTTCAGCTGGATATTACGGCCTTTTTAAAGACCGTAAAGAAAAA
TAAGCACAAGTTTTATCCGGCCTTTATTCACATTCTTGCCCGCCTGATGAATGCTCATCCGGAATTCCGT
ATGGCAATGAAAGACGGTGAGCTGGTGATATGGGATAGTGTTCACCCTTGTTACACCGTTTTCCATGAGC
AAACTGAAACGTTTTCATCGCTCTGGAGTGAATACCACGACGATTTCCGGCAGTTTCTACACATATATTC
GCAAGATGTGGCGTGTTACGGTGAAAACCTGGCCTATTTCCCTAAAGGGTTTATTGAGAATATGTTTTTC
GTCTCAGCCAATCCCTGGGTGAGTTTCACCAGTTTTGATTTAAACGTGGCCAATATGGACAACTTCTTCG
CCCCCGTTTTCACCATGGGCAAATATTATACGCAAGGCGACAAGGTGCTGATGCCGCTGGCGATTCAGGT
TCATCATGCCGTTTGTGATGGCTTCCATGTCGGCAGAATGCTTAATGAATTACAACAGTACTGCGATGAG
TGGCAGGGCGGGGCGTAAAGATCTGGATCCGGCTTACTAAAAGCCAGATAACAGTATGCGTATTTGCGCG
CTGATTTTTGCGGTATAAGAATATATACTGATATGTATACCCGAAGTATGTCAAAAAGAGGTATGCTATG
AAGCAGCGTATTACAGTGACAGTTGACAGCGACAGCTATCAGTTGCTCAAGGCATATATGATGTCAATAT
CTCCGGTCTGGTAAGCACAACCATGCAGAATGAAGCCCGTCGTCTGCGTGCCGAACGCTGGAAAGCGGAA
AATCAGGAAGGGATGGCTGAGGTCGCCCGGTTTATTGAAATGAACGGCTCTTTTGCTGACGAGAACAGGG
GCTGGTGAAATGCAGTTTAAGGTTTACACCTATAAAAGAGAGAGCCGTTATCGTCTGTTTGTGGATGTAC
AGAGTGATATTATTGACACGCCCGGGCGACGGATGGTGATCCCCCTGGCCAGTGCACGTCTGCTGTCAGA
TAAAGTCTCCCGTGAACTTTACCCGGTGGTGCATATCGGGGATGAAAGCTGGCGCATGATGACCACCGAT
ATGGCCAGTGTGCCGGTCTCCGTTATCGGGGAAGAAGTGGCTGATCTCAGCCACCGCGAAAATGACATCA
AAAACGCCATTAACCTGATGTTCTGGGGAATATAAATGTCAGGCTCCCTTATACACAGCCAGTCTGCAGG
TCGACGGTCTCGACTCACATGTGAGCAAAAGGCCAGCAAAAGGCCAGGAACCGTAAAAAGGCCGCGTTGC
TGGCGTTTTTCCATAGGCTCCGCCCCCCTGACGAGCATCACAAAAATCGACGCTCAAGTCAGAGGTGGCG
AAACCCGACAGGACTATAAAGATACCAGGCGTTTCCCCCTGGAAGCTCCCTCGTGCGCTCTCCTGTTCCG
ACCCTGCCGCTTACCGGATACCTGTCCGCCTTTCTCCCTTCGGGAAGCGTGGCGCTTTCTCATAGCTCAC
GCTGTAGGTATCTCAGTTCGGTGTAGGTCGTTCGCTCCAAGCTGGGCTGTGTGCACGAACCCCCCGTTCA
GCCCGACCGCTGCGCCTTATCCGGTAACTATCGTCTTGAGTCCAACCCGGTAAGACACGACTTATCGCCA
CTGGCAGCAGCCACTGGTAACAGGATTAGCAGAGCGAGGTATGTAGGCGGTGCTACAGAGTTCTTGAAGT
GGTGGCCTAACTACGGCTACACTAGAAGAACAGTATTTGGTATCTGCGCTCTGCTGAAGCCAGTTACCTT
CGGAAAAAGAGTTGGTAGCTCTTGATCCGGCAAACAAACCACCGCTGGTAGCGGTGGTTTTTTTGTTTGC
AAGCAGCAGATTACGCGCAGAAAAAAAGGATCTCAAGAAGATCCTTTGATCTTTTCTACGGGGTCTGACG
CTCAGTGGAACGAAAACTCACGTTAAGGGATTTTGGTCATGAGATTATCAAAAAGGATCTTCACCTAGAT
CCTTTTAAATTAAAAATGAAGTTTTAAATCAATCTAAAGTATATATGAGTAAACTTGGTCTGACAGTTAC
CAATGCTTAATCAGTGAGGCACCTATCTCAGCGATCTGTCTATTTCGTTCATCCATAGTTGCCTGACTCC
CCGTCGTGTAGATAACTACGATACGGGAGGGCTTACCATCTGGCCCCAGTGCTGCAATGATACCGCGAGA
ACCACGCTCACCGGCTCCAGATTTATCAGCAATAAACCAGCCAGCCGGAAGGGCCGAGCGCAGAAGTGGT
CCTGCAACTTTATCCGCCTCCATCCAGTCTATTAATTGTTGCCGGGAAGCTAGAGTAAGTAGTTCGCCAG
TTAATAGTTTGCGCAACGTTGTTGCCATTGCTACAGGCATCGTGGTGTCACGCTCGTCGTTTGGTATGGC
TTCATTCAGCTCCGGTTCCCAACGATCAAGGCGAGTTACATGATCCCCCATGTTGTGCAAAAAAGCGGTT
AGCTCCTTCGGTCCTCCGATCGTTGTCAGAAGTAAGTTGGCCGCAGTGTTATCACTCATGGTTATGGCAG
CACTGCATAATTCTCTTACTGTCATGCCATCCGTAAGATGCTTTTCTGTGACTGGTGAGTACTCAACCAA
GTCATTCTGAGAATAGTGTATGCGGCGACCGAGTTGCTCTTGCCCGGCGTCAATACGGGATAATACCGCG
CCACATAGCAGAACTTTAAAAGTGCTCATCATTGGAAAACGTTCTTCGGGGCGAAAACTCTCAAGGATCT
TACCGCTGTTGAGATCCAGTTCGATGTAACCCACTCGTGCACCCAACTGATCTTCAGCATCTTTTACTTT
CACCAGCGTTTCTGGGTGAGCAAAAACAGGAAGGCAAAATGCCGCAAAAAAGGGAATAAGGGCGACACGG
AAATGTTGAATACTCATACTCTTCCTTTTTCAATATTATTGAAGCATTTATCAGGGTTATTGTCTCATGA
GCGGATACATATTTGAATGTATTTAGAAAAATAAACAAATAGGGGTTCCGCGCACATTTCCCCGAAAAGT
GCCACCTGACGTCGACGGATCGGGAGATCTCCCGATCCCCTATGGTGCACTCTCAGTACAATCTGCTCTG
ATGCCGCATAGTTAAGCCAGTATCTGC
