LOCUS       Exported 476 bp ds-DNA linear SYN 29-MAY-2021
DEFINITION  CRISPRainbow-DONOR1.
ACCESSION   .
VERSION     .
KEYWORDS    pCRISPRainbow-DONOR1
SOURCE      synthetic DNA construct
  ORGANISM  synthetic DNA construct
REFERENCE   1 (bases 1 to 476)
  AUTHORS   Ma H, Tu LC, Naseri A, Huisman M, Zhang S, Grunwald D, Pederson T
  TITLE     Multiplexed labeling of genomic loci with dCas9 and engineered
            sgRNAs using CRISPRainbow.
  JOURNAL   Nat Biotechnol. 2016 Apr 18. doi: 10.1038/nbt.3526.
  PUBMED    27088723
REFERENCE   2 (bases 1 to 476)
  AUTHORS   .
  TITLE     Direct Submission
  JOURNAL   Exported May 29, 2021 from SnapGene Server 1.1.58
            http://www.snapgene.com
FEATURES             Location/Qualifiers
     source          1..476
                     /organism="synthetic DNA construct"
                     /mol_type="other DNA"
     primer_bind     complement(202..221)
                     /label=pBR322ori-F
                     /note="pBR322 origin, forward primer"
ORIGIN
        1 ggaatataaa tgtcaggctc ccttatacac agccagtctg caggtcgacg gtctcgactc
       61 acatgtgagc aaaaggccag caaaaggcca ggaaccgtaa aaaggccgcg ttgctggcgt
      121 ttttccatag gctccgcccc cctgacgagc atcacaaaaa tcgacgctca agtcagaggt
      181 ggcgaaaccc gacaggacta taaagatacc aggcgtttcc ccctggaagc tccctcgtgc
      241 gctctcctgt tccgaccctg ccgcttaccg gatacctgtc cgcctttctc ccttcgggaa
      301 gcgtggcgct ttctcatagc tcacgctgta ggtatctcag ttcggtgtag gtcgttcgct
      361 ccaagctggg ctgtgtgcac gaaccccccg ttcagcccga ccgctgcgcc ttatccggta
      421 actatcgtct tgagtccaac ccggtaagac acgacttatc gccactggca gcagcc
//
