>Addgene plasmid #75398 | pCRISPRainbow-DONOR1 | addgene partial sequence | sequence record 146911 | pRJPaph-R1 5'-GGAAATCGTCGTGGTATTCAc-3'
AACGGTGTAACAAGGGTGAACACTATCCCATATCACCAGCTCACCGTCTTTCATTGCCATACGGAATTCC
GGATGAGCATTCATCAGGCGGGCAAGAATGTGAATAAAGGCCGGATAAAACTTGTGCTTATTTTTCTTTA
CGGTCTTTAAAAAGGCCGTAATATCCAGCTGAACGGTCTGGTTATAGGTACATTGAGCAACTGACTGAAA
TGCCTCAAAATGTTCTTTACGATGCCATTGGGATATATCAACGGTGGTATATCCAGTGATTTTTTTCTCC
ATTTTAGCTTCCTTAGCTCCTGAAAATCTCGACGGATCCTAACTCAAAATCCACACATTATACGAGCCGG
AAGCATAAAGTGTAAAGCCTGGGGTGCCTAATGCGGCCGCGGTCTCTGTCAACGCGTATATCTGGCCCGT
ACATCGCGAAGCAGCGCAAAACGCCTAACCCTAAGCAGATTCTTCATGGAATTGTCGGTCAAGCCTTGCC
TTGTTGTAGCTTAAATTTTGCTCGCGCACTACTCAGCGACCTCCAACACACAAGCAGGGAGCAGATACTG
GCTTAACTATGCGGCATCAGAGCAGATTGTACTGAGAGTGCACCATAGGGGATCGGGAGATCTCCCGATC
CGTCGACGTCAGGTGGCACTTTTCGGGGAAATGTGCGCGGAACCCCTATTTGTTTATTTTTCTAAATACA
TTCAAATATGTATCCGCTCATGAGACAATAACCCTGATAAATGCTTCAATAATATTGA
